Addgene plasmid #166746: Venus-Puma-4E-pEGFP-C1
Purpose: Express Venus fused to the N-terminus of the Bcl-2 family protein, Puma with mutation in BH3 domain to disrupt binding anti-apoptotic proteins
Depositing lab: David Andrews. Depositing organization: Sunnybrook Research Institute. Publication: Efficacy and specificity of inhibitors of BCL-2 family protein interactions assessed by affinity measurements in live cells. Osterlund EJ, Hirmiz N, Pemberton JM, Nougarede A, Liu Q, Leber B, Fang Q, Andrews DW. Sci Adv. 2022 Apr 22;8(16):eabm7375. doi: 10.1126/sciadv.abm7375. Epub 2022 Apr 20. PubMed 35442739.
Backbone
  Vector backbone: pEGFP-C1
  Vector type: Mammalian Expression
  Selectable markers: Neomycin (select with G418)
Growth in bacteria
  Bacterial resistance: Kanamycin, 50 μg/mL
  Growth temperature: 37°C
  Growth strain: DH5alpha
  Copy number: High Copy
Gene/Insert
  Gene/Insert name: Puma-4E (alt name: p53 up-regulated modulator of apoptosis, or Bcl-2-binding component 3, alpha isoform)
  Species: H. sapiens (human)
  Mutation: 4 hydrophobic residues in the BH3 region mutated to glutamic acid: I137E, L141E, M144E, L148E.
  Entrez Gene: BBC3 (a.k.a. JFY-1, JFY1, PUMA)
  Promoter: CMV
  Tag / fusion protein: Venus (N terminal on backbone)
  Cloning method: Restriction Enzyme; 5′ cloning site Unknown (unknown if destroyed); 3′ cloning site Unknown (unknown if destroyed)
  Sequencing primers: 5′ TGACGCAAATGGGCGGTAGG; 3′ TCGCCCTTTGACGTTGGAGTCCAC
Resource information
  A portion of this plasmid was derived from a plasmid made by: Puma sequence aligns with bcl-2-binding component 3 (BBC3), isoform 4 [Homo sapiens] (NCBI Reference Sequence: NP_055232.1).
Terms and licenses: Academic/Nonprofit Terms; Industry Terms: Not Available to Industry
Depositor comments: Transfection of this plasmid will express "VPuma-4E" (Venus fused to the N-terminus of the BH3-only protein, Puma-4E) in live cells. BH3 region has hydrophobic positions H1-H4 mutated to glutamic acid (E), refered to as "BH3-4E" mutation, BH3 mutations: I137E, L141E, M144E, L148E. The encoded BBC3 isoform 4 is also known as PUMA-alpha.
How to cite: Venus-Puma-4E-pEGFP-C1 was a gift from David Andrews (Addgene plasmid # 166746 ; http://n2t.net/addgene:166746 ; RRID:Addgene_166746)
