[The description below was written by a language model from this plasmid's Addgene catalogue record and pLannotate feature annotations shown in this document.]
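Description:
Venus-Puma-4E-pEGFP-C1 is a 5.3 kb mammalian expression plasmid built on the pEGFP-C1 backbone, in which the original fluorescent protein position is occupied by Venus, a rapidly maturing yellow variant derived from Aequorea victoria GFP. It replicates in E. coli from a high-copy ColE1/pUC-type origin and also carries an f1 origin. A single Tn5 aminoglycoside phosphotransferase gene (NeoR/KanR) sits behind tandem bacterial (bla) and SV40 early promoters and is terminated by the HSV TK polyadenylation signal. This gene gives kanamycin resistance in bacteria and G418 selection in mammalian cells. The short ble, bGH poly(A) and SV40 large T fragments in the annotation are partial matches rather than functional cassettes.

The payload is a fusion driven by the CMV immediate early enhancer and promoter. Venus is joined at its C-terminus to human PUMA (BBC3, the alpha isoform, also listed as isoform 4), followed by residual multiple cloning site sequence and the SV40 poly(A) signal. The Puma coding region carries the "BH3-4E" mutation, in which the four conserved hydrophobic positions of the BH3 domain (I137, L141, M144 and L148) are replaced by glutamic acid to disrupt binding to anti-apoptotic Bcl-2 family proteins. On transfection, live cells express the fluorescent "VPuma-4E" protein. The associated work measured affinities of BCL-2 family interactions and inhibitor effects in live cells, a setting in which a binding-impaired BH3 mutant is a natural comparator for wild-type Puma, though the record does not state this role. The cloning sites used are not recorded. The depositor and repository-sequenced records are the same length and show the same feature order, offset by a few bases.
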