Features (pLannotate 1.2.2; 15 found; start..end, strand, type, name):
     61..364     +  enhancer       CMV enhancer: human cytomegalovirus immediate early enhancer
    365..568     +  promoter       CMV promoter: human cytomegalovirus (CMV) immediate early promoter
    613..1326    +  CDS            Venus: Venus is a basic (constitutively fluorescent) yellow fluorescent protein published in 2002, derived from Aequorea victoria. It is reported to be a rapidly-maturing weak dimer with moderate acid sensitivity.
   1330..1908    +  CDS            BBC3: BBC3_HUMAN - Also known as PUMA. Experimental evidence at protein level: Swiss-Prot protein existence level 1. Essential mediator of p53/TP53-dependent and p53/TP53- independent apoptosis (PubMed:11463391). Functions by promoting partial unfolding of BCL2L1 and dissociation of BCL2L1 from p53/TP53. Regulates ER stress-induced neuronal apoptosis (PubMed:23340338). From Homo sapiens (Human).
   1912..1964    +  misc_feature   MCS: multiple cloning site
   1981..2065    +  CDS            large T antigen (fragment): large T antigen from SV40 (simian virus 40)
   2088..2209    +  polyA_signal   SV40 poly(A) signal: SV40 polyadenylation signal
   2243..2671    -  rep_origin     f1 ori (sequence partly withheld): f1 bacteriophage origin of replication; arrow indicates direction of (+) strand synthesis
   2698..2802    +  promoter       AmpR promoter: bla
   2804..3161    +  promoter       SV40 promoter: SV40 enhancer and early promoter
   3196..3990    +  CDS            NeoR/KanR: aminoglycoside phosphotransferase from Tn5; aph(3')-II (or nptII); confers resistance to neomycin, kanamycin, and G418 (Geneticin®)
   4011..4163    +  CDS            ble (fragment): BLE_KLEPN - Experimental evidence at protein level: Swiss-Prot protein existence level 1. Binding protein with a strong affinity to the bleomycin family of antibiotics. Binds to CL990; an antimitotic-antibiotic compound. From Klebsiella pneumoniae.
   4222..4269    +  polyA_signal   HSV TK poly(A) signal: herpes simplex virus thymidine kinase polyadenylation signal (Cole and Stacy, 1985)
   4360..4376    -  polyA_signal   bGH poly(A) signal (fragment): bovine growth hormone polyadenylation signal
   4598..5186    +  rep_origin     ori: high-copy-number ColE1/pMB1/pBR322/pUC origin of replication
>Addgene plasmid #166746 | Venus-Puma-4E-pEGFP-C1 | depositor full sequence | sequence record 323743 | Venus-Puma-4E-pEGFP-C1 sequence 5300 bps
TAGTTATTAATAGTAATCAATTACGGGGTCATTAGTTCATAGCCCATATATGGAGTTCCGCGTTACATAA
CTTACGGTAAATGGCCCGCCTGGCTGACCGCCCAACGACCCCCGCCCATTGACGTCAATAATGACGTATG
TTCCCATAGTAACGCCAATAGGGACTTTCCATTGACGTCAATGGGTGGAGTATTTACGGTAAACTGCCCA
CTTGGCAGTACATCAAGTGTATCATATGCCAAGTACGCCCCCTATTGACGTCAATGACGGTAAATGGCCC
GCCTGGCATTATGCCCAGTACATGACCTTATGGGACTTTCCTACTTGGCAGTACATCTACGTATTAGTCA
TCGCTATTACCATGGTGATGCGGTTTTGGCAGTACATCAATGGGCGTGGATAGCGGTTTGACTCACGGGG
ATTTCCAAGTCTCCACCCCATTGACGTCAATGGGAGTTTGTTTTGGCACCAAAATCAACGGGACTTTCCA
AAATGTCGTAACAACTCCGCCCCATTGACGCAAATGGGCGGTAGGCGTGTACGGTGGGAGGTCTATATAA
GCAGAGCTGGTTTAGTGAACCGTCAGATCCGCTAGCGCTACCGGTCGCCACCATGGTGAGCAAGGGCGAG
GAGCTGTTCACCGGGGTGGTGCCCATCCTGGTCGAGCTGGACGGCGACGTAAACGGCCACAAGTTCAGCG
TGTCCGGCGAGGGCGAGGGCGATGCCACCTACGGCAAGCTGACCCTGAAGCTGATCTGCACCACCGGCAA
GCTGCCCGTGCCCTGGCCCACCCTCGTGACCACCCTGGGCTACGGCCTGCAGTGCTTCGCCCGCTACCCC
GACCACATGAAGCAGCACGACTTCTTCAAGTCCGCCATGCCCGAAGGCTACGTCCAGGAGCGCACCATCT
TCTTCAAGGACGACGGCAACTACAAGACCCGCGCCGAGGTGAAGTTCGAGGGCGACACCCTGGTGAACCG
CATCGAGCTGAAGGGCATCGACTTCAAGGAGGACGGCAACATCCTGGGGCACAAGCTGGAGTACAACTAC
AACAGCCACAACGTCTATATCACCGCCGACAAGCAGAAGAACGGCATCAAGGCCAACTTCAAGATCCGCC
ACAACATCGAGGACGGCGGCGTGCAGCTCGCCGACCACTACCAGCAGAACACCCCCATCGGCGACGGCCC
CGTGCTGCTGCCCGACAACCACTACCTGAGCTACCAGTCCGCCCTGAGCAAAGACCCCAACGAGAAGCGC
GATCACATGGTCCTGCTGGAACGCGTGACCGCCGCCGGGATCACTCTCGGCATGGACGAGCTGTACAGTA
TGGCACGCGCACGTCAGGAAGGCAGTTCACCTGAACCAGTGGAAGGACTGGCCCGGGATGGGCCGCGTCC
ATTTCCGCTTGGGCGCCTGGTTCCGTCAGCCGTCTCTTGCGGACTGTGCGAGCCGGGTCTGGCTGCCGCA
CCGGCTGCACCCACCTTACTGCCCGCCGCTTACCTTTGCGCGCCTACGGCTCCCCCAGCAGTAACGGCCG
CCCTGGGAGGGAGCCGTTGGCCGGGCGGCCCTCGTAGCCGTCCCCGGGGTCCACGCCCGGATGGTCCACA
GCCAAGTCTGTCACTGGCTGAACAACATCTTGAATCTCCCGTGCCATCAGCACCAGGAGCTCTGGCTGGT
GGCCCGACACAAGCAGCACCGGGGGTTCGGGGCGAAGAAGAACAGTGGGCCCGGGAAGAAGGTGCGCAGG
AACGTCGCGAGGCCGATGATGAGAACGCCCAGTATGAGCGTCGCCGCCAGGAGGAGCAGCAGCGTCATCG
CCCCTCTCCTTGGCGCGTACTTTACAACCTGATTATGGGCTTACTGCCCTTACCGCGTGGCCACCGGGCT
CCCGAGATGGAACCCAATTAACTCGAGCTCAAGCTTCGAATTCTGCAGTCGACGGTACCGCGGGCCCGGG
ATCCACCGGATCTAGATAACTGATCATAATCAGCCATACCACATTTGTAGAGGTTTTACTTGCTTTAAAA
AACCTCCCACACCTCCCCCTGAACCTGAAACATAAAATGAATGCAATTGTTGTTGTTAACTTGTTTATTG
CAGCTTATAATGGTTACAAATAAAGCAATAGCATCACAAATTTCACAAATAAAGCATTTTTTTCACTGCA
TTCTAGTTGTGGTTTGTCCAAACTCATCAATGTATCTTAACGCGTAAATTGTAAGCGTTAATATTTTGTT
AAAATTCGCGTTAAATTTTTGTTAAATCAGCTCATTTTTTAACCAATAGGCCGAAATCGGCAAAATCCCT
TATAAATCAAAAGAATAGACCGAGATAGGGT
[37 nt withheld, positions 2342-2378]
AAAGAACGTGGACTCCAACGTCAAAGG
[49 nt withheld, positions 2406-2454]
T
[91 nt withheld, positions 2456-2546]
G
[124 nt withheld, positions 2548-2671]
CAGGTGGCACTTTTCGGGGAAATGTGCGCGGAACCCCTATTTGTTTATTTTTCTAAATACATTCAAATAT
GTATCCGCTCATGAGACAATAACCCTGATAAATGCTTCAATAATATTGAAAAAGGAAGAGTCCTGAGGCG
GAAAGAACCAGCTGTGGAATGTGTGTCAGTTAGGGTGTGGAAAGTCCCCAGGCTCCCCAGCAGGCAGAAG
TATGCAAAGCATGCATCTCAATTAGTCAGCAACCAGGTGTGGAAAGTCCCCAGGCTCCCCAGCAGGCAGA
AGTATGCAAAGCATGCATCTCAATTAGTCAGCAACCATAGTCCCGCCCCTAACTCCGCCCATCCCGCCCC
TAACTCCGCCCAGTTCCGCCCATTCTCCGCCCCATGGCTGACTAATTTTTTTTATTTATGCAGAGGCCGA
GGCCGCCTCGGCCTCTGAGCTATTCCAGAAGTAGTGAGGAGGCTTTTTTGGAGGCCTAGGCTTTTGCAAA
GATCGATCAAGAGACAGGATGAGGATCGTTTCGCATGATTGAACAAGATGGATTGCACGCAGGTTCTCCG
GCCGCTTGGGTGGAGAGGCTATTCGGCTATGACTGGGCACAACAGACAATCGGCTGCTCTGATGCCGCCG
TGTTCCGGCTGTCAGCGCAGGGGCGCCCGGTTCTTTTTGTCAAGACCGACCTGTCCGGTGCCCTGAATGA
ACTGCAAGACGAGGCAGCGCGGCTATCGTGGCTGGCCACGACGGGCGTTCCTTGCGCAGCTGTGCTCGAC
GTTGTCACTGAAGCGGGAAGGGACTGGCTGCTATTGGGCGAAGTGCCGGGGCAGGATCTCCTGTCATCTC
ACCTTGCTCCTGCCGAGAAAGTATCCATCATGGCTGATGCAATGCGGCGGCTGCATACGCTTGATCCGGC
TACCTGCCCATTCGACCACCAAGCGAAACATCGCATCGAGCGAGCACGTACTCGGATGGAAGCCGGTCTT
GTCGATCAGGATGATCTGGACGAAGAGCATCAGGGGCTCGCGCCAGCCGAACTGTTCGCCAGGCTCAAGG
CGAGCATGCCCGACGGCGAGGATCTCGTCGTGACCCATGGCGATGCCTGCTTGCCGAATATCATGGTGGA
AAATGGCCGCTTTTCTGGATTCATCGACTGTGGCCGGCTGGGTGTGGCGGACCGCTATCAGGACATAGCG
TTGGCTACCCGTGATATTGCTGAAGAGCTTGGCGGCGAATGGGCTGACCGCTTCCTCGTGCTTTACGGTA
TCGCCGCTCCCGATTCGCAGCGCATCGCCTTCTATCGCCTTCTTGACGAGTTCTTCTGAGCGGGACTCTG
GGGTTCGAAATGACCGACCAAGCGACGCCCAACCTGCCATCACGAGATTTCGATTCCACCGCCGCCTTCT
ATGAAAGGTTGGGCTTCGGAATCGTTTTCCGGGACGCCGGCTGGATGATCCTCCAGCGCGGGGATCTCAT
GCTGGAGTTCTTCGCCCACCCTAGGGGGAGGCTAACTGAAACACGGAAGGAGACAATACCGGAAGGAACC
CGCGCTATGACGGCAATAAAAAGACAGAATAAAACGCACGGTGTTGGGTCGTTTGTTCATAAACGCGGGG
TTCGGTCCCAGGGCTGGCACTCTGTCGATACCCCACCGAGACCCCATTGGGGCCAATACGCCCGCGTTTC
TTCCTTTTCCCCACCCCACCCCCCAAGTTCGGGTGAAGGCCCAGGGCTCGCAGCCAACGTCGGGGCGGCA
GGCCCTGCCATAGCCTCAGGTTACTCATATATACTTTAGATTGATTTAAAACTTCATTTTTAATTTAAAA
GGATCTAGGTGAAGATCCTTTTTGATAATCTCATGACCAAAATCCCTTAACGTGAGTTTTCGTTCCACTG
AGCGTCAGACCCCGTAGAAAAGATCAAAGGATCTTCTTGAGATCCTTTTTTTCTGCGCGTAATCTGCTGC
TTGCAAACAAAAAAACCACCGCTACCAGCGGTGGTTTGTTTGCCGGATCAAGAGCTACCAACTCTTTTTC
CGAAGGTAACTGGCTTCAGCAGAGCGCAGATACCAAATACTGTCCTTCTAGTGTAGCCGTAGTTAGGCCA
CCACTTCAAGAACTCTGTAGCACCGCCTACATACCTCGCTCTGCTAATCCTGTTACCAGTGGCTGCTGCC
AGTGGCGATAAGTCGTGTCTTACCGGGTTGGACTCAAGACGATAGTTACCGGATAAGGCGCAGCGGTCGG
GCTGAACGGGGGGTTCGTGCACACAGCCCAGCTTGGAGCGAACGACCTACACCGAACTGAGATACCTACA
GCGTGAGCTATGAGAAAGCGCCACGCTTCCCGAAGGGAGAAAGGCGGACAGGTATCCGGTAAGCGGCAGG
GTCGGAACAGGAGAGCGCACGAGGGAGCTTCCAGGGGGAAACGCCTGGTATCTTTATAGTCCTGTCGGGT
TTCGCCACCTCTGACTTGAGCGTCGATTTTTGTGATGCTCGTCAGGGGGGCGGAGCCTATGGAAAAACGC
CAGCAACGCGGCCTTTTTACGGTTCCTGGCCTTTTGCTGGCCTTTTGCTCACATGTTCTTTCCTGCGTTA
TCCCCTGATTCTGTGGATAACCGTATTACCGCCATGCAT
