Features (pLannotate 1.2.2; 15 found; start..end, strand, type, name):
     52..355     +  enhancer       CMV enhancer: human cytomegalovirus immediate early enhancer
    356..559     +  promoter       CMV promoter: human cytomegalovirus (CMV) immediate early promoter
    604..1317    +  CDS            Venus: Venus is a basic (constitutively fluorescent) yellow fluorescent protein published in 2002, derived from Aequorea victoria. It is reported to be a rapidly-maturing weak dimer with moderate acid sensitivity.
   1321..1899    +  CDS            BBC3: BBC3_HUMAN - Also known as PUMA. Experimental evidence at protein level: Swiss-Prot protein existence level 1. Essential mediator of p53/TP53-dependent and p53/TP53- independent apoptosis (PubMed:11463391). Functions by promoting partial unfolding of BCL2L1 and dissociation of BCL2L1 from p53/TP53. Regulates ER stress-induced neuronal apoptosis (PubMed:23340338). From Homo sapiens (Human).
   1903..1955    +  misc_feature   MCS: multiple cloning site
   1972..2056    +  CDS            large T antigen (fragment): large T antigen from SV40 (simian virus 40)
   2079..2200    +  polyA_signal   SV40 poly(A) signal: SV40 polyadenylation signal
   2207..2659    -  rep_origin     f1 ori (sequence partly withheld): f1 bacteriophage origin of replication; arrow indicates direction of (+) strand synthesis
   2689..2793    +  promoter       AmpR promoter: bla
   2795..3152    +  promoter       SV40 promoter: SV40 enhancer and early promoter
   3187..3981    +  CDS            NeoR/KanR: aminoglycoside phosphotransferase from Tn5; aph(3')-II (or nptII); confers resistance to neomycin, kanamycin, and G418 (Geneticin®)
   4002..4154    +  CDS            ble (fragment): BLE_KLEPN - Experimental evidence at protein level: Swiss-Prot protein existence level 1. Binding protein with a strong affinity to the bleomycin family of antibiotics. Binds to CL990; an antimitotic-antibiotic compound. From Klebsiella pneumoniae.
   4213..4260    +  polyA_signal   HSV TK poly(A) signal: herpes simplex virus thymidine kinase polyadenylation signal (Cole and Stacy, 1985)
   4351..4367    -  polyA_signal   bGH poly(A) signal (fragment): bovine growth hormone polyadenylation signal
   4589..5177    +  rep_origin     ori: high-copy-number ColE1/pMB1/pBR322/pUC origin of replication
>Addgene plasmid #166746 | Venus-Puma-4E-pEGFP-C1 | addgene full sequence | sequence record 329007 | Addgene NGS Result
ATAGTAATCAATTACGGGGTCATTAGTTCATAGCCCATATATGGAGTTCCGCGTTACATAACTTACGGTA
AATGGCCCGCCTGGCTGACCGCCCAACGACCCCCGCCCATTGACGTCAATAATGACGTATGTTCCCATAG
TAACGCCAATAGGGACTTTCCATTGACGTCAATGGGTGGAGTATTTACGGTAAACTGCCCACTTGGCAGT
ACATCAAGTGTATCATATGCCAAGTACGCCCCCTATTGACGTCAATGACGGTAAATGGCCCGCCTGGCAT
TATGCCCAGTACATGACCTTATGGGACTTTCCTACTTGGCAGTACATCTACGTATTAGTCATCGCTATTA
CCATGGTGATGCGGTTTTGGCAGTACATCAATGGGCGTGGATAGCGGTTTGACTCACGGGGATTTCCAAG
TCTCCACCCCATTGACGTCAATGGGAGTTTGTTTTGGCACCAAAATCAACGGGACTTTCCAAAATGTCGT
AACAACTCCGCCCCATTGACGCAAATGGGCGGTAGGCGTGTACGGTGGGAGGTCTATATAAGCAGAGCTG
GTTTAGTGAACCGTCAGATCCGCTAGCGCTACCGGTCGCCACCATGGTGAGCAAGGGCGAGGAGCTGTTC
ACCGGGGTGGTGCCCATCCTGGTCGAGCTGGACGGCGACGTAAACGGCCACAAGTTCAGCGTGTCCGGCG
AGGGCGAGGGCGATGCCACCTACGGCAAGCTGACCCTGAAGCTGATCTGCACCACCGGCAAGCTGCCCGT
GCCCTGGCCCACCCTCGTGACCACCCTGGGCTACGGCCTGCAGTGCTTCGCCCGCTACCCCGACCACATG
AAGCAGCACGACTTCTTCAAGTCCGCCATGCCCGAAGGCTACGTCCAGGAGCGCACCATCTTCTTCAAGG
ACGACGGCAACTACAAGACCCGCGCCGAGGTGAAGTTCGAGGGCGACACCCTGGTGAACCGCATCGAGCT
GAAGGGCATCGACTTCAAGGAGGACGGCAACATCCTGGGGCACAAGCTGGAGTACAACTACAACAGCCAC
AACGTCTATATCACCGCCGACAAGCAGAAGAACGGCATCAAGGCCAACTTCAAGATCCGCCACAACATCG
AGGACGGCGGCGTGCAGCTCGCCGACCACTACCAGCAGAACACCCCCATCGGCGACGGCCCCGTGCTGCT
GCCCGACAACCACTACCTGAGCTACCAGTCCGCCCTGAGCAAAGACCCCAACGAGAAGCGCGATCACATG
GTCCTGCTGGAACGCGTGACCGCCGCCGGGATCACTCTCGGCATGGACGAGCTGTACAGTATGGCACGCG
CACGTCAGGAAGGCAGTTCACCTGAACCAGTGGAAGGACTGGCCCGGGATGGGCCGCGTCCATTTCCGCT
TGGGCGCCTGGTTCCGTCAGCCGTCTCTTGCGGACTGTGCGAGCCGGGTCTGGCTGCCGCACCGGCTGCA
CCCACCTTACTGCCCGCCGCTTACCTTTGCGCGCCTACGGCTCCCCCAGCAGTAACGGCCGCCCTGGGAG
GGAGCCGTTGGCCGGGCGGCCCTCGTAGCCGTCCCCGGGGTCCACGCCCGGATGGTCCACAGCCAAGTCT
GTCACTGGCTGAACAACATCTTGAATCTCCCGTGCCATCAGCACCAGGAGCTCTGGCTGGTGGCCCGACA
CAAGCAGCACCGGGGGTTCGGGGCGAAGAAGAACAGTGGGCCCGGGAAGAAGGTGCGCAGGAACGTCGCG
AGGCCGATGATGAGAACGCCCAGTATGAGCGTCGCCGCCAGGAGGAGCAGCAGCGTCATCGCCCCTCTCC
TTGGCGCGTACTTTACAACCTGATTATGGGCTTACTGCCCTTACCGCGTGGCCACCGGGCTCCCGAGATG
GAACCCAATTAACTCGAGCTCAAGCTTCGAATTCTGCAGTCGACGGTACCGCGGGCCCGGGATCCACCGG
ATCTAGATAACTGATCATAATCAGCCATACCACATTTGTAGAGGTTTTACTTGCTTTAAAAAACCTCCCA
CACCTCCCCCTGAACCTGAAACATAAAATGAATGCAATTGTTGTTGTTAACTTGTTTATTGCAGCTTATA
ATGGTTACAAATAAAGCAATAGCATCACAAATTTCACAAATAAAGCATTTTTTTCACTGCATTCTAGTTG
TGGTTTGTCCAAACTCATCAATGTATCTTAAGGCGTAAATTGTAAGCGTTAATATTTTGTTAAAATTCGC
GTTAAATTTTTGTTAAATCAGCTCATTTTTTAACCAATAGGCCGAAATCGGCAAAATCCCTTATAAATCA
AAAGAATAGACCGAGATAGGGT
[37 nt withheld, positions 2333-2369]
AAAGAACGTGGACTCCAACGTCAAAGG
[49 nt withheld, positions 2397-2445]
T
[91 nt withheld, positions 2447-2537]
G
[121 nt withheld, positions 2539-2659]
TGTCAGGTGGCACTTTTCGGGGAAATGTGCGCGGAACCCCTATTTGTTTATTTTTCTAAATACATTCAAA
TATGTATCCGCTCATGAGACAATAACCCTGATAAATGCTTCAATAATATTGAAAAAGGAAGAGTCCTGAG
GCGGAAAGAACCAGCTGTGGAATGTGTGTCAGTTAGGGTGTGGAAAGTCCCCAGGCTCCCCAGCAGGCAG
AAGTATGCAAAGCATGCATCTCAATTAGTCAGCAACCAGGTGTGGAAAGTCCCCAGGCTCCCCAGCAGGC
AGAAGTATGCAAAGCATGCATCTCAATTAGTCAGCAACCATAGTCCCGCCCCTAACTCCGCCCATCCCGC
CCCTAACTCCGCCCAGTTCCGCCCATTCTCCGCCCCATGGCTGACTAATTTTTTTTATTTATGCAGAGGC
CGAGGCCGCCTCGGCCTCTGAGCTATTCCAGAAGTAGTGAGGAGGCTTTTTTGGAGGCCTAGGCTTTTGC
AAAGATCGATCAAGAGACAGGATGAGGATCGTTTCGCATGATTGAACAAGATGGATTGCACGCAGGTTCT
CCGGCCGCTTGGGTGGAGAGGCTATTCGGCTATGACTGGGCACAACAGACAATCGGCTGCTCTGATGCCG
CCGTGTTCCGGCTGTCAGCGCAGGGGCGCCCGGTTCTTTTTGTCAAGACCGACCTGTCCGGTGCCCTGAA
TGAACTGCAAGACGAGGCAGCGCGGCTATCGTGGCTGGCCACGACGGGCGTTCCTTGCGCAGCTGTGCTC
GACGTTGTCACTGAAGCGGGAAGGGACTGGCTGCTATTGGGCGAAGTGCCGGGGCAGGATCTCCTGTCAT
CTCACCTTGCTCCTGCCGAGAAAGTATCCATCATGGCTGATGCAATGCGGCGGCTGCATACGCTTGATCC
GGCTACCTGCCCATTCGACCACCAAGCGAAACATCGCATCGAGCGAGCACGTACTCGGATGGAAGCCGGT
CTTGTCGATCAGGATGATCTGGACGAAGAGCATCAGGGGCTCGCGCCAGCCGAACTGTTCGCCAGGCTCA
AGGCGAGCATGCCCGACGGCGAGGATCTCGTCGTGACCCATGGCGATGCCTGCTTGCCGAATATCATGGT
GGAAAATGGCCGCTTTTCTGGATTCATCGACTGTGGCCGGCTGGGTGTGGCGGACCGCTATCAGGACATA
GCGTTGGCTACCCGTGATATTGCTGAAGAGCTTGGCGGCGAATGGGCTGACCGCTTCCTCGTGCTTTACG
GTATCGCCGCTCCCGATTCGCAGCGCATCGCCTTCTATCGCCTTCTTGACGAGTTCTTCTGAGCGGGACT
CTGGGGTTCGAAATGACCGACCAAGCGACGCCCAACCTGCCATCACGAGATTTCGATTCCACCGCCGCCT
TCTATGAAAGGTTGGGCTTCGGAATCGTTTTCCGGGACGCCGGCTGGATGATCCTCCAGCGCGGGGATCT
CATGCTGGAGTTCTTCGCCCACCCTAGGGGGAGGCTAACTGAAACACGGAAGGAGACAATACCGGAAGGA
ACCCGCGCTATGACGGCAATAAAAAGACAGAATAAAACGCACGGTGTTGGGTCGTTTGTTCATAAACGCG
GGGTTCGGTCCCAGGGCTGGCACTCTGTCGATACCCCACCGAGACCCCATTGGGGCCAATACGCCCGCGT
TTCTTCCTTTTCCCCACCCCACCCCCCAAGTTCGGGTGAAGGCCCAGGGCTCGCAGCCAACGTCGGGGCG
GCAGGCCCTGCCATAGCCTCAGGTTACTCATATATACTTTAGATTGATTTAAAACTTCATTTTTAATTTA
AAAGGATCTAGGTGAAGATCCTTTTTGATAATCTCATGACCAAAATCCCTTAACGTGAGTTTTCGTTCCA
CTGAGCGTCAGACCCCGTAGAAAAGATCAAAGGATCTTCTTGAGATCCTTTTTTTCTGCGCGTAATCTGC
TGCTTGCAAACAAAAAAACCACCGCTACCAGCGGTGGTTTGTTTGCCGGATCAAGAGCTACCAACTCTTT
TTCCGAAGGTAACTGGCTTCAGCAGAGCGCAGATACCAAATACTGTTCTTCTAGTGTAGCCGTAGTTAGG
CCACCACTTCAAGAACTCTGTATCACCGCCTACATACCTCGCTCTGCTAATCCTGTTACCAGTGGCTGCT
GCCAGTGGCGATAAGTCGTGTCTTACCGGGTTGGACTCAAGACGATAGTTACCGGATAAGGCGCAGCGGT
CGGGCTGAACGGGGGGTTCGTGCACACAGCCCAGCTTGGAGCGAACGACCTACACCGAACTGAGATACCT
ACAGCGTGAGCTATGAGAAAGCGCCACGCTTCCCGAAGGGAGAAAGGCGGACAGGTATCCGGTAAGCGGC
AGGGTCGGAACAGGAGAGCGCACGAGGGAGCTTCCAGGGGGAAACGCCTGGTATCTTTATAGTCCTGTCG
GGTTTCGCCACCTCTGACTTGAGCGTCGATTTTTGTGATGCTCGTCAGGGGGGCGGAGCCTATGGAAAAA
CGCCAGCAACGCGGCCTTTTTACGGTTCCTGGCCTTTTGCTGGCCTTTTGCTCACATGTTCTTTCCTGCG
TTATCCCCTGATTCTGTGGATAACCGTATTACCGCCATGCATTAGTTATTA
