>Addgene plasmid #166746 | Venus-Puma-4E-pEGFP-C1 | depositor partial sequence | sequence record 323685 | Full length Puma alpha protein that has hydrophobic positions H1-H4 mutated to glutamic acid (E).
ATGGCACGCGCACGTCAGGAAGGCAGTTCACCTGAACCAGTGGAAGGACTGGCCCGGGATGGGCCGCGTC
CATTTCCGCTTGGGCGCCTGGTTCCGTCAGCCGTCTCTTGCGGACTGTGCGAGCCGGGTCTGGCTGCCGC
ACCGGCTGCACCCACCTTACTGCCCGCCGCTTACCTTTGCGCGCCTACGGCTCCCCCAGCAGTAACGGCC
GCCCTGGGAGGGAGCCGTTGGCCGGGCGGCCCTCGTAGCCGTCCCCGGGGTCCACGCCCGGATGGTCCAC
AGCCAAGTCTGTCACTGGCTGAACAACATCTTGAATCTCCCGTGCCATCAGCACCAGGAGCTCTGGCTGG
TGGCCCGACACAAGCAGCACCGGGGGTTCGGGGCGAAGAAGAACAGTGGGCCCGGGAAGAAGGTGCGCAG
GAACGTCGCGAGGCCGATGATGAGAACGCCCAGTATGAGCGTCGCCGCCAGGAGGAGCAGCAGCGTCATC
GCCCCTCTCCTTGGCGCGTACTTTACAACCTGATTATGGGCTTACTGCCCTTACCGCGTGGCCACCGGGC
TCCCGAGATGGAACCCAATTAA
