>Addgene plasmid #166746 | Venus-Puma-4E-pEGFP-C1 | depositor partial sequence | sequence record 323686 | Venus
ATGGTGAGCAAGGGCGAGGAGCTGTTCACCGGGGTGGTGCCCATCCTGGTCGAGCTGGACGGCGACGTAA
ACGGCCACAAGTTCAGCGTGTCCGGCGAGGGCGAGGGCGATGCCACCTACGGCAAGCTGACCCTGAAGCT
GATCTGCACCACCGGCAAGCTGCCCGTGCCCTGGCCCACCCTCGTGACCACCCTGGGCTACGGCCTGCAG
TGCTTCGCCCGCTACCCCGACCACATGAAGCAGCACGACTTCTTCAAGTCCGCCATGCCCGAAGGCTACG
TCCAGGAGCGCACCATCTTCTTCAAGGACGACGGCAACTACAAGACCCGCGCCGAGGTGAAGTTCGAGGG
CGACACCCTGGTGAACCGCATCGAGCTGAAGGGCATCGACTTCAAGGAGGACGGCAACATCCTGGGGCAC
AAGCTGGAGTACAACTACAACAGCCACAACGTCTATATCACCGCCGACAAGCAGAAGAACGGCATCAAGG
CCAACTTCAAGATCCGCCACAACATCGAGGACGGCGGCGTGCAGCTCGCCGACCACTACCAGCAGAACAC
CCCCATCGGCGACGGCCCCGTGCTGCTGCCCGACAACCACTACCTGAGCTACCAGTCCGCCCTGAGCAAA
GACCCCAACGAGAAGCGCGATCACATGGTCCTGCTGGAACGCGTGACCGCCGCCGGGATCACTCTCGGCA
TGGACGAGCTGTACAAGG
